>Addgene plasmid #178189 | pDRFLIP38-AtLEA4-5 | addgene full sequence | sequence record 349922 | Addgene NGS Result
TCTCCCCGCGCGTTGGCCGATTCATTAATGCAGCTGGCACGACAGGTTTCCCGACTGGAAAGCGGGCAGT
GAGCGCAACGCAATTAATGTGAGTTAGCTCACTCATTAGGCACCCCAGGCTTTACACTTTATGCTTCCGG
CTCGTATGTTGTGTGGAATTGTGAGCGGATAACAATTTCACACAGGAAACAGCTATGACCATGATTACGC
CAAGCTTCCTGAAACGGAGAAACATAAACAGGCATTGCTGGGATCACCCATACATCACTCTGTTTTGCCT
GACCTTTTCCGGTAATTTGAAAACAAACCCGGTCTCGAAGCGGAGATCCGGCGATAATTACCGCAGAAAT
AAACCCATACACGAGACGTAGAACCAGCCGCACATGGCCGGAGAAACTCCTGCGAGAATTTCGTAAACTC
GCGCGCATTGCATCTGTATTTCCTAATGCGGCACTTCCAGGCCTCGATCGAGACCGTTTATCCATTGCTT
TTTTGTTGTCTTTTTCCCTCGTTCACAGAAAGTCTGAAGAAGCTATAGTAGAACTATGAGCTTTTTTTGT
TTCTGTTTTCCTTTTTTTTTTTTTTACCTCTGTGGAAATTGTTACTCTCACACTCTTTAGTTCGTTTGTT
TGTTTTGTTTATTCCAATTATGACCGGTGACGAAACGTGGTCGATGGTGGGTACCGCTTATGCTCCCCTC
CATTAGTTTCGATTATATAAAAAGGCCAAATATTGTATTATTTTCAAATGTCCTATCATTATCGTCTAAC
ATCTAATTTCTCTTAAATTTTTTCTCTTTCTTTCCTATAACACCAATAGTGAAAATCTTTTTTTCTTCTA
TATCTACAAAAACTTTTTTTTTCTATCAACCTCGTTGATAAATTTTTTCTTTAACAATCGTTAATAATTA
ATTAATTGGAAAATAACCATTTTTTCTCTCTTTTATACACACATTCAAAAGAAAGAAAAAAAATATACCC
CAGCCTCGATCTAGAATGGTGAGCAAAGGTGAAGAACTGTTTACCGGTGTTGTTCCGATTCTGGTTGAAC
TGGATGGTGACGTTAATGGTCACAAATTTTCAGTTAGCGGTGAAGGCGAAGGTGATGCAACCTATGGTAA
ACTGACCCTGAAATTTATCTGTACCACCGGCAAACTGCCGGTTCCGTGGCCGACCCTGGTTACCACCCTG
AGCTGGGGTGTTCAGTGTTTTGCACGTTATCCGGATCACATGAAACAGCACGATTTTTTCAAAAGCGCAA
TGCCGGAAGGTTATGTTCAAGAACGTACCATCTTCTTCAAAGATGACGGCAACTATAAAACCCGTGCCGA
AGTTAAATTTGAAGGTGATACCCTGGTGAATCGCATTGAACTGAAAGGCATCGATTTTAAAGAGGATGGT
AATATCCTGGGCCACAAACTGGAATATAATGCCATTCATGGCAACGTGTATATCACCGCAGATAAACAGA
AAAACGGCATCAAAGCAAATTTTGGCCTGAACTGCAATATTGAAGATGGTTCAGTTCAGCTGGCAGATCA
TTATCAGCAGAATACCCCGATTGGTGATGGTCCGGTTCTGCTGCCGGATAATCATTATCTGAGCACCCAG
AGCAAACTGAGCAAAGATCCGAATGAAAAACGTGATCACATGGTGCTGCTGGAATTTGTTACCGCAGCAG
GTATTACCCTGGGTATGGATGAACTGTATAAAGAGCTCATGCAGTCGATGAAAGAAACAGCTTCGAATAT
TGCAGCTTCTGCAAAATCTGGCATGGACAAAACCAAAGCTACCTTGGAGGAAAAGGCGGAGAAGATGAAG
ACACGAGACCCTGTTCAGAAACAGATGGCTACACAGGTTAAAGAAGATAAGATCAATCAAGCTGAGATGC
AGAAGAGAGAAACGCGTCAGCACAACGCGGCCATGAAAGAAGCGGCTGGAGCCGGAACCGGTTTAGGTTT
GGGGACGGCCACTCACTCGACCACTGGACAAGTCGGACACGGCACTGGGACACATCAGATGTCGGCTCTG
CCTGGTCACGGAACGGGACAACTGACCGACCGCGTTGTGGAGGGCACGGCTGTGACCGACCCGATTGGAA
GGAACACTGGAACTGGTCGGACAACCGCTCATAACACACACGTTGGTGGTGGTGGTGCCACCGGGTACGG
AACCGGCGGGGGATATACTGGAAGATCTATGGTGTCAAAAGGTGAGGAACTGTTTACAGGCGTGGTGCCG
ATCCTGGTAGAGCTGGACGGGGATGTGAATGGCCATAAATTCAGCGTTTCAGGTGAAGGTGAGGGCGACG
CCACGTACGGAAAACTGACACTGAAATTCATTTGCACAACAGGTAAACTGCCTGTGCCTTGGCCTACACT
GGTGACCACCTTTGGTTATGGTCTGATGTGCTTTGCTCGCTATCCTGACCACATGAAACAACATGATTTC
TTTAAATCTGCCATGCCTGAAGGCTACGTGCAAGAGCGCACCATTTTTTTCAAAGACGATGGGAATTACA
AAACACGTGCGGAGGTGAAATTCGAGGGCGATACACTGGTTAACCGTATCGAGCTGAAAGGTATCGACTT
CAAAGAGGACGGAAACATTCTGGGTCATAAACTGGAATACAACTACAACAGCCATAACGTGTACATCATG
GCCGACAAACAAAAAAACGGGATTAAAGTGAACTTCAAAATCCGCCACAACATCGAAGATGGCAGCGTGC
AGCTGGCCGACCACTATCAACAAAACACACCGATCGGCGACGGTCCTGTACTGCTGCCTGACAACCACTA
TCTGTCATATCAGAGCGCACTGTCAAAAGATCCTAACGAGAAACGCGACCACATGGTTCTGCTGGAATTC
GTGACAGCCGCTGGCATTACACTGGGCATGGACGAGCTGTACAAATAAGAATTCGATATCAAGCTTATCG
ATACCGTCGACCTCGAGGGGGGGCCCGGTACCCAATTCGCCCTATAGTGAGTCGTATTACGCGCGGATCC
AGCTTTGGACTTCTTCGCCAGAGGTTTGGTCAAGTCTCCAATCAAGGTTGTCGGCTTGTCTACCTTGCCA
GAAATTTACGAAAAGATGGAAAAGGGTCAAATCGTTGGTAGATACGTTGTTGACACTTCTAAATAAGCGA
ATTTCTTATGATTTATGATTTTTATTATTAAATAAGTTATAAAAAAAATAAGTGTATACAAATTTTAAAG
TGACTCTTAGGTTTTAAAACGAAAATTCTTATTCTTGAGTAACTCTTTCCTGTAGGTCAGGTTGCTTTCT
CAGGTATAGCATGAGGTCGCTCTTATTGACCACACCTCTACCGGCATGCCAATTCACTGGCCGTCGTTTT
ACAACGTCGTGACTGGGAAAACCCTGGCGTTACCCAACTTAATCGCCTTGCAGCACATCCCCCTTTCGCC
AGCTGGCGTAATAGCGAAGAGGCCCGCACCGATCGCCCTTCCCAACAGTTGCGCAGCCTGAATGGCGAAT
GGCGCCTGATGCGGTATTTTCTCCTTACGCATCTGTGCGGTATTTCACACCGCATAATCGGATCGTACTT
GTTACCCATCATTGAATTTTGAACATCCGAACCTGGGAGTTTTCCCTGAAACAGATAGTATATTTGAACC
TGTATAATAATATATAGTCTAGCGCTTTACGGAAGACAATGTATGTATTTCGGTTCCTGGAGAAACTATT
GCATCTATTGCATAGGTAATCTTGCACGTCGCATCCCCGGTTCATTTTCTGCGTTTCCATCTTGCACTTC
AATAGCATATCTTTGTTAACGAAGCATCTGTGCTTCATTTTGTAGAACAAAAATGCAACGCGAGAGCGCT
AATTTTTCAAACAAAGAATCTGAGCTGCATTTTTACAGAACAGAAATGCAACGCGAAAGCGCTATTTTAC
CAACGAAGAATCTGTGCTTCATTTTTGTAAAACAAAAATGCAACGCGAGAGCGCTAATTTTTCAAACAAA
GAATCTGAGCTGCATTTTTACAGAACAGAAATGCAACGCGAGAGCGCTATTTTACCAACAAAGAATCTAT
ACTTCTTTTTTGTTCTACAAAAATGCATCCCGAGAGCGCTATTTTTCTAACAAAGCATCTTAGATTACTT
TTTTTCTCCTTTGTGCGCTCTATAATGCAGTCTCTTGATAACTTTTTGCACTGTAGGTCCGTTAAGGTTA
GAAGAAGGCTACTTTGGTGTCTATTTTCTCTTCCATAAAAAAAGCCTGACTCCACTTCCCGCGTTTACTG
ATTACTAGCGAAGCTGCGGGTGCATTTTTTCAAGATAAAGGCATCCCCGATTATATTCTATACCGATGTG
GATTGCGCATACTTTGTGAACAGAAAGTGATAGCGTTGATGATTCTTCATTGGTCAGAAAATTATGAACG
GTTTCTTCTATTTTGTCTCTATATACTACGTATAGGAAATGTTTACATTTTCGTATTGTTTTCGATTCAC
TCTATGAATAGTTCTTACTACAATTTTTTTGTCTAAAGAGTAATACTAGAGATAAACATAAAAAATGTAG
AGGTCGAGTTTAGATGCAAGTTCAAGGAGCGAAAGGTGGATGGGTAGGTTATATAGGGATATAGCACAGA
GATATATAGCAAAGAGATACTTTTGAGCAATGTTTGTGGAAGCGGTATTCGCAATATTTTAGTAGCTCGT
TACAGTCCGGTGCGTTTTTGGTTTTTTGAAAGTGCGTCTTCAGAGCGCTTTTGGTTTTCAAAAGCGCTCT
GAAGTTCCTATACTTTCTAGCTAGAGAATAGGAACTTCGGAATAGGAACTTCAAAGCGTTTCCGAAAACG
AGCGCTTCCGAAAATGCAACGCGAGCTGCGCACATACAGCTCACTGTTCACGTCGCACCTATATCTGCGT
GTTGCCTGTATATATATATACATGAGAAGAACGGCATAGTGCGTGTTTATGCTTAAATGCGTACTTATAT
GCGTCTATTTATGTAGGATGAAAGGTAGTCTAGTACCTCCTGTGATATTATCCCATTCCATGCGGGGTAT
CGTATGCTTCCTTCAGCACTACCCTTTAGCTGTTCTATATGCTGCCACTCCTCAATTGGATTAGTCTCAT
CCTTCAATGCTATCATTTCCTTTGATATTGGATCGATCCGATGATAAGCTGTCAAACATGAGAATTGGGT
AATAACTGATATAATTAAATTGAAGCTCTAATTTGTGAGTTTAGTATACATGCATTTACTTATAATACAG
TTTTTTAGTTTTGCTGGCCGCATCTTCTCAAATATGCTTCCCAGCCTGCTTTTCTGTAACGTTCACCCTC
TACCTTAGCATCCCTTCCCTTTGCAAATAGTCCTCTTCCAACAATAATAATGTCAGATCCTGTAGAGACC
ACATCATCCACGGTTCTATACTGTTGACCCAATGCGTCTCCCTTGTCATCTAAACCCACACCGGGTGTCA
TAATCAACCAATCGTAACCTTCATCTCTTCCACCCATGTCTCTTTGAGCAATAAAGCCGATAACAAAATC
TTTGTCGCTCTTCGCAATGTCAACAGTACCCTTAGTATATTCTCCAGTAGATAGGGAGCCCTTGCATGAC
AATTCTGCTAACATCAAAAGGCCTCTAGGTTCCTTTGTTACTTCTTCTGCCGCCTGCTTCAAACCGCTAA
CAATACCTGGGCCCACCACACCGTGTGCATTCGTAATGTCTGCCCATTCTGCTATTCTGTATACACCCGC
AGAGTACTGCAATTTGACTGTATTACCAATGTCAGCAAATTTTCTGTCTTCGAAGAGTAAAAAATTGTAC
TTGGCGGATAATGCCTTTAGCGGCTTAACTGTGCCCTCCATGGAAAAATCAGTCAAGATATCCACATGTG
TTTTTAGTAAACAAATTTTGGGACCTAATGCTTCAACTAACTCCAGTAATTCCTTGGTGGTACGAACATC
CAATGAAGCACACAAGTTTGTTTGCTTTTCGTGCATGATATTAAATAGCTTGGCAGCAACAGGACTAGGA
TGAGTAGCAGCACGTTCCTTATATGTAGCTTTCGACATGATTTATCTTCGTTTCCTGCATGTTTTTGTTC
TGTGCAGTTGGGTTAAGAATACTGGGCAATTTCATGTTTCTTCAACACTACATATGCGTATATATACCAA
TCTAAGTCTGTGCTCCTTCCTTCGTTCTTCCTTCTGTTCGGAGATTACCGAATCAAAAAAATTTCAAGGA
AACCGAAATCAAAAAAAAGAATAAAAAAAAAATGATGAATTGAAAAGCTAATTCTTGAAGACGAAAGGGC
CTCGTGATACGCCTATTTTTATAGGTTAATGTCATGATAATAATGGTTTCTTAGACGTCAGGTGGCACTT
TTCGGGGAAATGTGCGCGGAACCCCTATTTGTTTATTTTTCTAAATACATTCAAATATGTATCCGCTCAT
GAGACAATAACCCTGATAAATGCTTCAATAATATTGAAAAAGGAAGAGTATGAGTATTCAACATTTCCGT
GTCGCCCTTATTCCCTTTTTTGCGGCATTTTGCCTTCCTGTTTTTGCTCACCCAGAAACGCTGGTGAAAG
TAAAAGATGCTGAAGATCAGTTGGGTGCACGAGTGGGTTACATCGAACTGGATCTCAACAGCGGTAAGAT
CCTTGAGAGTTTTCGCCCCGAAGAACGTTTTCCAATGATGAGCACTTTTAAAGTTCTGCTATGTGGCGCG
GTATTATCCCGTATTGACGCCGGGCAAGAGCAACTCGGTCGCCGCATACACTATTCTCAGAATGACTTGG
TTGAGTACTCACCAGTCACAGAAAAGCATCTTACGGATGGCATGACAGTAAGAGAATTATGCAGTGCTGC
CATAACCATGAGTGATAACACTGCGGCCAACTTACTTCTGACAACGATCGGAGGACCGAAGGAGCTAACC
GCTTTTTTGCACAACATGGGGGATCATGTAACTCGCCTTGATCGTTGGGAACCGGAGCTGAATGAAGCCA
TACCAAACGACGAGCGTGACACCACGATGCCTGTAGCAATGGCAACAACGTTGCGCAAACTATTAACTGG
CGAACTACTTACTCTAGCTTCCCGGCAACAATTAATAGACTGGATGGAGGCGGATAAAGTTGCAGGACCA
CTTCTGCGCTCGGCCCTTCCGGCTGGCTGGTTTATTGCTGATAAATCTGGAGCCGGTGAGCGTGGGTCTC
GCGGTATCATTGCAGCACTGGGGCCAGATGGTAAGCCCTCCCGTATCGTAGTTATCTACACGACGGGGAG
TCAGGCAACTATGGATGAACGAAATAGACAGATCGCTGAGATAGGTGCCTCACTGATTAAGCATTGGTAA
CTGTCAGACCAAGTTTACTCATATATACTTTAGATTGATTTAAAACTTCATTTTTAATTTAAAAGGATCT
AGGTGAAGATCCTTTTTGATAATCTCATGACCAAAATCCCTTAACGTGAGTTTTCGTTCCACTGAGCGTC
AGACCCCGTAGAAAAGATCAAAGGATCTTCTTGAGATCCTTTTTTTCTGCGCGTAATCTGCTGCTTGCAA
ACAAAAAAACCACCGCTACCAGCGGTGGTTTGTTTGCCGGATCAAGAGCTACCAACTCTTTTTCCGAAGG
TAACTGGCTTCAGCAGAGCGCAGATACCAAATACTGTTCTTCTAGTGTAGCCGTAGTTAGGCCACCACTT
CAAGAACTCTGTAGCACCGCCTACATACCTCGCTCTGCTAATCCTGTTACCAGTGGCTGCTGCCAGTGGC
GATAAGTCGTGTCTTACCGGGTTGGACTCAAGACGATAGTTACCGGATAAGGCGCAGCGGTCGGGCTGAA
CGGGGGGTTCGTGCACACAGCCCAGCTTGGAGCGAACGACCTACACCGAACTGAGATACCTACAGCGTGA
GCTATGAGAAAGCGCCACGCTTCCCGAAGGGAGAAAGGCGGACAGGTATCCGGTAAGCGGCAGGGTCGGA
ACAGGAGAGCGCACGAGGGAGCTTCCAGGGGGAAACGCCTGGTATCTTTATAGTCCTGTCGGGTTTCGCC
ACCTCTGACTTGAGCGTCGATTTTTGTGATGCTCGTCAGGGGGGCGGAGCCTATGGAAAAACGCCAGCAA
CGCGGCCTTTTTACGGTTCCTGGCCTTTTGCTGGCCTTTTGCTCACATGTTCTTTCCTGCGTTATCCCCT
GATTCTGTGGATAACCGTATTACCGCCTTTGAGTGAGCTGATACCGCTCGCCGCAGCCGAACGACCGAGC
GCAGCGAGTCAGTGAGCGAGGAAGCGGAAGAGCGCCCAATACGCAAACCGCC
Features (pLannotate 1.2.2; 24 found; start..end, strand, type, name):
     85..106     +  protein_bind   CAP binding site: CAP binding activates transcription in the presence of cAMP. E. coli catabolite activator protein
    121..151     +  promoter       lac promoter: promoter for the E. coli lac operon
    159..175     +  protein_bind   lac operator: The lac repressor binds to the lac operator to inhibit transcription in E. coli. This inhibition can be relieved by adding lactose or isopropyl-β-D-thiogalactopyranoside (IPTG). lac repressor encoded by lacI
    213..467     -  CDS            BRP1 (fragment): BRP1_YEAST - Protein predicted: Swiss-Prot protein existence level 4. From Saccharomyces cerevisiae (strain ATCC 204508 / S288c) (Baker's yeast).
    569..585     -  promoter       ARG4 promoter (fragment): S. cerevisiae ARG4
    690..773     +  CDS            YG007_YEAST: Protein predicted: Swiss-Prot protein existence level 4. From Saccharomyces cerevisiae (strain ATCC 204508 / S288c) (Baker's yeast).
    996..1712    +  CDS            mCerulean3: mCerulean3 is a basic (constitutively fluorescent) cyan fluorescent protein published in 2011, derived from Aequorea victoria. It is reported to be a somewhat slowly-maturing monomer with very low acid sensitivity.
   1719..2192    +  CDS            LEA46: LEA46_ARATH - Also known as LEA4-5 From Arabidopsis thaliana (Mouse-ear cress).
   2199..2915    +  CDS            Citrine: Citrine is a basic (constitutively fluorescent) yellow fluorescent protein published in 2001, derived from Aequorea victoria. It has moderate acid sensitivity.
   2919..2972    +  misc_feature   MCS (fragment): pBluescript multiple cloning site
   2981..2999    -  promoter       T7 promoter: promoter for bacteriophage T7 RNA polymerase
   3000..3143    +  CDS            ADH1 (fragment): ADH1_YEAST - Also known as ADC1. Experimental evidence at protein level: Swiss-Prot protein existence level 1. This isozyme preferentially catalyzes the conversion of primary unbranched alcohols to their corresponding aldehydes. Also shows activity toward secondary alcohols. From Saccharomyces cerevisiae (strain ATCC 204508 / S288c) (Baker's yeast).
   3147..3334    +  terminator     ADH1 terminator: S. cerevisiae ADH1; transcription terminator for the S. cerevisiae alcohol dehydrogenase 1 (ADH1) gene
   3342..3499    +  CDS            lacZα (fragment): LacZα fragment of β-galactosidase; lacZ fragment
   3505..3556    -  misc_feature   bom (fragment): basis of mobility region from pBR322
   3561..3644    +  CDS            RAF1 (fragment): RAF_YEAST - Experimental evidence at transcript level: Swiss-Prot protein existence level 2. Antagonizes transcriptional repression of recombinase FLP by REP1-REP2. May play a role in plasmid partitioning. From Saccharomyces cerevisiae (strain ATCC 204508 / S288c) (Baker's yeast).
   3798..5144    -  rep_origin     2μ ori: yeast 2μ plasmid origin of replication
   5149..5165    -  promoter       tet promoter (fragment): E. coli promoter for tetracycline efflux protein gene
   5255..6058    -  CDS            URA3: orotidine-5'-phosphate decarboxylase, required for uracil biosynthesis; S. cerevisiae URA3; yeast auxotrophic marker, counterselectable with 5-fluoroorotic acid (5-FOA)
   6059..6274    -  promoter       URA3 promoter: S. cerevisiae URA3
   6385..6489    +  promoter       AmpR promoter: bla
   6490..7350    +  CDS            AmpR: β-lactamase; bla; confers resistance to ampicillin, carbenicillin, and related antibiotics
   7521..8109    +  rep_origin     ori: high-copy-number ColE1/pMB1/pBR322/pUC origin of replication
   8292..72      +  CDS            lacI (fragment) (across the origin): lac repressor; lacI; The lac repressor binds to the lac operator to inhibit transcription in E. coli. This inhibition can be relieved by adding lactose or isopropyl-β-D-thiogalactopyranoside (IPTG).
