[The description below was written by a language model from this plasmid's Addgene catalogue record and pLannotate feature annotations shown in this document.]
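Description:
pDRFLIP38-AtLEA4-5 is a yeast expression plasmid for producing the SED1 biosensor in Saccharomyces cerevisiae. It is built on the pDRFLIP38 backbone and functions as an E. coli–yeast shuttle vector. A high-copy ColE1/pUC-type origin and the β-lactamase gene (ampicillin resistance) support propagation in bacteria. The 2μ origin provides episomal, multicopy maintenance in yeast, and the URA3 gene with its own promoter allows selection in uracil auxotrophs (and counterselection with 5-FOA). The annotated full sequence is 8,312 nt, which matches the recorded backbone plus the 1,923 bp insert.

The payload is a single synthetic open reading frame, introduced by Gibson cloning, in which the cyan fluorescent protein mCerulean3 is fused to the Arabidopsis thaliana late embryogenesis abundant protein AtLEA4-5 (annotated as LEA46), followed by the yellow fluorescent protein Citrine. The catalogue lists the PMA1 promoter as the driver. The feature table does not annotate it by name, but the yeast-derived fragments flagged upstream of mCerulean3 lie where that promoter region would be expected. Transcription ends at the ADH1 terminator downstream of Citrine. Placing a cyan donor and a yellow acceptor at either end of an intrinsically disordered protein is the standard layout of a FRET sensor, in which changes in the dimensions of the central domain alter energy transfer between the two fluorophores. According to the associated publication title, the sensor is used to track the physical-chemical effects of osmotic stress on living cells. The remaining annotations (lac promoter/operator, lacZα, lacI, bom, tet promoter and T7 promoter fragments) are backbone remnants with no evident role in the sensor.
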