Addgene plasmid #178189: pDRFLIP38-AtLEA4-5
Purpose: SED1 biosensor for expression in Saccharomyces cerevisiae
Depositing lab: Cesar Cuevas-Velazquez & Jose Dinneny. Depositing organization: Stanford University. Publication: Intrinsically disordered protein biosensor tracks the physical-chemical effects of osmotic stress on cells. Cuevas-Velazquez CL, Vellosillo T, Guadalupe K, Schmidt HB, Yu F, Moses D, Brophy JAN, Cosio-Acosta D, Das A, Wang L, Jones AM, Covarrubias AA, Sukenik S, Dinneny JR. Nat Commun. 2021 Sep 14;12(1):5438. doi: 10.1038/s41467-021-25736-8. PubMed 34521831.
Backbone
  Vector backbone: pDRFLIP38
  Backbone size w/o insert (bp): 6389
  Vector type: Yeast Expression
  Selectable markers: URA3
Growth in bacteria
  Bacterial resistance: Ampicillin, 100 μg/mL
  Growth temperature: 37°C
  Growth strain: DH5alpha
  Copy number: High Copy
Gene/Insert
  Gene/Insert name: SED1 biosensor (alt name: mCerulean3-AtLEA4-5-Citrine)
  Species: Synthetic
  Insert size (bp): 1923
  Promoter: pPMA1
  Cloning method: Gibson Cloning
Terms and licenses: Academic/Nonprofit Terms; Industry Terms: Not Available to Industry
How to cite: pDRFLIP38-AtLEA4-5 was a gift from Cesar Cuevas-Velazquez & Jose Dinneny (Addgene plasmid # 178189 ; http://n2t.net/addgene:178189 ; RRID:Addgene_178189)
