>Addgene plasmid #178189 | pDRFLIP38-AtLEA4-5 | depositor partial sequence | sequence record 345848 | SED1
ATGGTGAGCAAAGGTGAAGAACTGTTTACCGGTGTTGTTCCGATTCTGGTTGAACTGGATGGTGACGTTA
ATGGTCACAAATTTTCAGTTAGCGGTGAAGGCGAAGGTGATGCAACCTATGGTAAACTGACCCTGAAATT
TATCTGTACCACCGGCAAACTGCCGGTTCCGTGGCCGACCCTGGTTACCACCCTGAGCTGGGGTGTTCAG
TGTTTTGCACGTTATCCGGATCACATGAAACAGCACGATTTTTTCAAAAGCGCAATGCCGGAAGGTTATG
TTCAAGAACGTACCATCTTCTTCAAAGATGACGGCAACTATAAAACCCGTGCCGAAGTTAAATTTGAAGG
TGATACCCTGGTGAATCGCATTGAACTGAAAGGCATCGATTTTAAAGAGGATGGTAATATCCTGGGCCAC
AAACTGGAATATAATGCCATTCATGGCAACGTGTATATCACCGCAGATAAACAGAAAAACGGCATCAAAG
CAAATTTTGGCCTGAACTGCAATATTGAAGATGGTTCAGTTCAGCTGGCAGATCATTATCAGCAGAATAC
CCCGATTGGTGATGGTCCGGTTCTGCTGCCGGATAATCATTATCTGAGCACCCAGAGCAAACTGAGCAAA
GATCCGAATGAAAAACGTGATCACATGGTGCTGCTGGAATTTGTTACCGCAGCAGGTATTACCCTGGGTA
TGGATGAACTGTATAAAGAGCTCATGCAGTCGATGAAAGAAACAGCTTCGAATATTGCAGCTTCTGCAAA
ATCTGGCATGGACAAAACCAAAGCTACCTTGGAGGAAAAGGCGGAGAAGATGAAGACACGAGACCCTGTT
CAGAAACAGATGGCTACACAGGTTAAAGAAGATAAGATCAATCAAGCTGAGATGCAGAAGAGAGAAACGC
GTCAGCACAACGCGGCCATGAAAGAAGCGGCTGGAGCCGGAACCGGTTTAGGTTTGGGGACGGCCACTCA
CTCGACCACTGGACAAGTCGGACACGGCACTGGGACACATCAGATGTCGGCTCTGCCTGGTCACGGAACG
GGACAACTGACCGACCGCGTTGTGGAGGGCACGGCTGTGACCGACCCGATTGGAAGGAACACTGGAACTG
GTCGGACAACCGCTCATAACACACACGTTGGTGGTGGTGGTGCCACCGGGTACGGAACCGGCGGGGGATA
TACTGGAAGATCTATGGTGTCAAAAGGTGAGGAACTGTTTACAGGCGTGGTGCCGATCCTGGTAGAGCTG
GACGGGGATGTGAATGGCCATAAATTCAGCGTTTCAGGTGAAGGTGAGGGCGACGCCACGTACGGAAAAC
TGACACTGAAATTCATTTGCACAACAGGTAAACTGCCTGTGCCTTGGCCTACACTGGTGACCACCTTTGG
TTATGGTCTGATGTGCTTTGCTCGCTATCCTGACCACATGAAACAACATGATTTCTTTAAATCTGCCATG
CCTGAAGGCTACGTGCAAGAGCGCACCATTTTTTTCAAAGACGATGGGAATTACAAAACACGTGCGGAGG
TGAAATTCGAGGGCGATACACTGGTTAACCGTATCGAGCTGAAAGGTATCGACTTCAAAGAGGACGGAAA
CATTCTGGGTCATAAACTGGAATACAACTACAACAGCCATAACGTGTACATCATGGCCGACAAACAAAAA
AACGGGATTAAAGTGAACTTCAAAATCCGCCACAACATCGAAGATGGCAGCGTGCAGCTGGCCGACCACT
ATCAACAAAACACACCGATCGGCGACGGTCCTGTACTGCTGCCTGACAACCACTATCTGTCATATCAGAG
CGCACTGTCAAAAGATCCTAACGAGAAACGCGACCACATGGTTCTGCTGGAATTCGTGACAGCCGCTGGC
ATTACACTGGGCATGGACGAGCTGTACAAATAA
